Addgene plasmid #90813: NUP205 F10.2 gRNA
Purpose: 3rd generation lentiviral gRNA plasmid targeting human NUP205
Depositing lab: Iain Cheeseman. Depositing organization: Whitehead Institute for Biomedical Research. Publication: Large-Scale Analysis of CRISPR/Cas9 Cell-Cycle Knockouts Reveals the Diversity of p53-Dependent Responses to Cell-Cycle Defects. McKinley KL, Cheeseman IM. Dev Cell. 2017 Feb 27;40(4):405-420.e2. doi: 10.1016/j.devcel.2017.01.012. Epub 2017 Feb 16. PubMed 28216383.
Backbone
  Vector backbone: pLenti-sgRNA
  Backbone manufacturer: Eric Lander & David Sabatini labs (Addgene plasmid #71409)
  Backbone size w/o insert (bp): 9151
  Vector type: Lentiviral, CRISPR
  Selectable markers: Puromycin
Growth in bacteria
  Bacterial resistance: Ampicillin, 100 μg/mL
  Growth temperature: 37°C
  Growth strain: NEB Stable
  Copy number: Unknown
Gene/Insert
  Gene/Insert name: NUP205 (Guide Designation F10.2) (alt name: pKMKO series)
  gRNA/shRNA sequence: CACCgAGTCGCCATTCAGGGTCAAC
  Species: H. sapiens (human)
  Promoter: U6
  Cloning method: Restriction Enzyme; 5′ cloning site BsmBI (destroyed during cloning); 3′ cloning site BsmBI (destroyed during cloning)
  Sequencing primers: 5′ hU6-F (5'-GAGGGCCTATTTCCCATGATT-3'); 3′ EF1a-R (5'-CACGGCGACTACTGCACTTA-3')
Terms and licenses: Academic/Nonprofit Terms; Industry Terms: Not Available to Industry
Depositor comments: Please note that gRNA target sequence listed is not strictly the 20nt spacer sequence, but also contains the 5' BsmBI overhang. For more information about knockout human cell lines generated using this plasmid, please see http://cellcycleknockouts.wi.mit.edu/ .
How to cite: NUP205 F10.2 gRNA was a gift from Iain Cheeseman (Addgene plasmid # 90813 ; http://n2t.net/addgene:90813 ; RRID:Addgene_90813)
