[The description below was written by a language model from this plasmid's Addgene catalogue record and pLannotate feature annotations shown in this document.]
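Description:
NUP205 F10.2 gRNA is a third-generation lentiviral CRISPR guide plasmid built on the pLenti-sgRNA backbone and designed to target human NUP205, which encodes a nuclear pore complex component. It is maintained in E. coli through a high-copy ColE1/pUC-type origin with ampicillin selection (AmpR). The backbone also carries an f1 origin, an SV40 origin and remnants of a lac/lacZα cloning region. The catalogue lists the backbone as 9,151 bp without insert, whereas the sequenced record is 7,302 nt. This would fit replacement of a stuffer fragment by the short guide oligonucleotide duplex during BsmBI cloning, which destroyed both sites, although the record does not explain the difference.

The viral portion is organised for Tat-independent, self-inactivating packaging. An RSV promoter drives a truncated HIV-1 5' LTR, followed by the Ψ packaging signal with a partial gag fragment, the Rev response element for nuclear export of the genomic RNA, a cPPT/CTS element, WPRE to boost transcript expression, and a ΔU3 3' LTR with a downstream SV40 polyadenylation signal. Within this frame, a human U6 RNA polymerase III promoter expresses the NUP205 spacer fused to the Streptococcus pyogenes sgRNA scaffold. A separate EF-1α core promoter drives puromycin N-acetyltransferase for selecting transduced mammalian cells.

No Cas9 is encoded, so the nuclease must be supplied separately, for example from a Cas9-expressing cell line. The plasmid belongs to a guide series used in a large-scale analysis of CRISPR/Cas9 knockouts of cell-cycle genes in human cells, and it serves to generate NUP205 loss-of-function populations.
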