Features (pLannotate 1.2.2; 27 found; start..end, strand, type, name):
     91..112     +  protein_bind   CAP binding site: CAP binding activates transcription in the presence of cAMP. E. coli catabolite activator protein
    127..157     +  promoter       lac promoter: promoter for the E. coli lac operon
    165..181     +  protein_bind   lac operator: The lac repressor binds to the lac operator to inhibit transcription in E. coli. This inhibition can be relieved by adding lactose or isopropyl-β-D-thiogalactopyranoside (IPTG). lac repressor encoded by lacI
    226..244     +  promoter       T3 promoter: promoter for bacteriophage T3 RNA polymerase
    272..498     +  promoter       RSV promoter: Rous sarcoma virus enhancer/promoter
    499..679     +  LTR            5' LTR (truncated): truncated 5' long terminal repeat (LTR) from HIV-1
    726..851     +  misc_feature   HIV-1 Ψ: packaging signal of human immunodeficiency virus type 1
    835..1198    +  CDS            HIV-1 gag (fragment): gag protein from human immunodeficiency virus 1; gag
   1344..1577    +  misc_feature   RRE: The Rev response element (RRE) of HIV-1 allows for Rev-dependent mRNA export from the nucleus to the cytoplasm.
   1954..1980    +  CDS            Rev (fragment): human immunodeficiency virus 1 (HIV-1) Rev protein; rev; enhances nuclear export of unspliced and incompletely spliced viral mRNAs
   1984..2224    +  promoter       U6 promoter: RNA polymerase III promoter for human U6 snRNA
   2272..2339    +  misc_RNA       tracrRNA (fragment): trans-activating CRISPR RNA for the Streptococcus pyogenes CRISPR/Cas9 system
   2388..2505    +  misc_feature   cPPT/CTS: central polypurine tract and central termination sequence of HIV-1
   2574..2785    +  promoter       EF-1α core promoter: core promoter for human elongation factor EF-1α
   2811..3410    +  CDS            PuroR (fragment): puromycin N-acetyltransferase; pac from Streptomyces; confers resistance to puromycin
   3426..4014    +  misc_feature   WPRE: woodchuck hepatitis virus posttranscriptional regulatory element
   4065..4084    +  misc_feature   cPPT/CTS (fragment): central polypurine tract and central termination sequence of HIV-1
   4086..4319    +  LTR            3' LTR (ΔU3): self-inactivating 3' long terminal repeat (LTR) from HIV-1
   4397..4518    +  polyA_signal   SV40 poly(A) signal: SV40 polyadenylation signal
   4558..4693    +  rep_origin     SV40 ori: SV40 origin of replication
   4714..4732    -  promoter       T7 promoter: promoter for bacteriophage T7 RNA polymerase
   4740..4895    +  CDS            lacZα (fragment): LacZα fragment of β-galactosidase; lacZ fragment
   4900..5328    +  rep_origin     f1 ori (sequence partly withheld): f1 bacteriophage origin of replication; arrow indicates direction of (+) strand synthesis
   5381..5485    +  promoter       AmpR promoter: bla
   5486..6346    +  CDS            AmpR: β-lactamase; bla; confers resistance to ampicillin, carbenicillin, and related antibiotics
   6517..7105    +  rep_origin     ori: high-copy-number ColE1/pMB1/pBR322/pUC origin of replication
   7288..78      +  CDS            lacI (fragment) (across the origin): lac repressor; lacI; The lac repressor binds to the lac operator to inhibit transcription in E. coli. This inhibition can be relieved by adding lactose or isopropyl-β-D-thiogalactopyranoside (IPTG).
>Addgene plasmid #90813 | NUP205 F10.2 gRNA | addgene full sequence | sequence record 183872 | Addgene NGS Result
ACCGCCTCTCCCCGCGCGTTGGCCGATTCATTAATGCAGCTGGCACGACAGGTTTCCCGACTGGAAAGCG
GGCAGTGAGCGCAACGCAATTAATGTGAGTTAGCTCACTCATTAGGCACCCCAGGCTTTACACTTTATGC
TTCCGGCTCGTATGTTGTGTGGAATTGTGAGCGGATAACAATTTCACACAGGAAACAGCTATGACCATGA
TTACGCCAAGCGCGCAATTAACCCTCACTAAAGGGAACAAAAGCTGGAGCTGCAAGCTTAATGTAGTCTT
ATGCAATACTCTTGTAGTCTTGCAACATGGTAACGATGAGTTAGCAACATGCCTTACAAGGAGAGAAAAA
GCACCGTGCATGCCGATTGGTGGAAGTAAGGTGGTACGATCGTGCCTTATTAGGAAGGCAACAGACGGGT
CTGACATGGATTGGACGAACCACTGAATTGCCGCATTGCAGAGATATTGTATTTAAGTGCCTAGCTCGAT
ACATAAACGGGTCTCTCTGGTTAGACCAGATCTGAGCCTGGGAGCTCTCTGGCTAACTAGGGAACCCACT
GCTTAAGCCTCAATAAAGCTTGCCTTGAGTGCTTCAAGTAGTGTGTGCCCGTCTGTTGTGTGACTCTGGT
AACTAGAGATCCCTCAGACCCTTTTAGTCAGTGTGGAAAATCTCTAGCAGTGGCGCCCGAACAGGGACTT
GAAAGCGAAAGGGAAACCAGAGGAGCTCTCTCGACGCAGGACTCGGCTTGCTGAAGCGCGCACGGCAAGA
GGCGAGGGGCGGCGACTGGTGAGTACGCCAAAAATTTTGACTAGCGGAGGCTAGAAGGAGAGAGATGGGT
GCGAGAGCGTCAGTATTAAGCGGGGGAGAATTAGATCGCGATGGGAAAAAATTCGGTTAAGGCCAGGGGG
AAAGAAAAAATATAAATTAAAACATATAGTATGGGCAAGCAGGGAGCTAGAACGATTCGCAGTTAATCCT
GGCCTGTTAGAAACATCAGAAGGCTGTAGACAAATACTGGGACAGCTACAACCATCCCTTCAGACAGGAT
CAGAAGAACTTAGATCATTATATAATACAGTAGCAACCCTCTATTGTGTGCATCAAAGGATAGAGATAAA
AGACACCAAGGAAGCTTTAGACAAGATAGAGGAAGAGCAAAACAAAAGTAAGACCACCGCACAGCAAGCG
GCCGCTGATCTTCAGACCTGGAGGAGGAGATATGAGGGACAATTGGAGAAGTGAATTATATAAATATAAA
GTAGTAAAAATTGAACCATTAGGAGTAGCACCCACCAAGGCAAAGAGAAGAGTGGTGCAGAGAGAAAAAA
GAGCAGTGGGAATAGGAGCTTTGTTCCTTGGGTTCTTGGGAGCAGCAGGAAGCACTATGGGCGCAGCGTC
AATGACGCTGACGGTACAGGCCAGACAATTATTGTCTGGTATAGTGCAGCAGCAGAACAATTTGCTGAGG
GCTATTGAGGCGCAACAGCATCTGTTGCAACTCACAGTCTGGGGCATCAAGCAGCTCCAGGCAAGAATCC
TGGCTGTGGAAAGATACCTAAAGGATCAACAGCTCCTGGGGATTTGGGGTTGCTCTGGAAAACTCATTTG
CACCACTGCTGTGCCTTGGAATGCTAGTTGGAGTAATAAATCTCTGGAACAGATTTGGAATCACACGACC
TGGATGGAGTGGGACAGAGAAATTAACAATTACACAAGCTTAATACACTCCTTAATTGAAGAATCGCAAA
ACCAGCAAGAAAAGAATGAACAAGAATTATTGGAATTAGATAAATGGGCAAGTTTGTGGAATTGGTTTAA
CATAACAAATTGGCTGTGGTATATAAAATTATTCATAATGATAGTAGGAGGCTTGGTAGGTTTAAGAATA
GTTTTTGCTGTACTTTCTATAGTGAATAGAGTTAGGCAGGGATATTCACCATTATCGTTTCAGACCCACC
TCCCAACCCCGAGGGGACCCAGAGAGGGCCTATTTCCCATGATTCCTTCATATTTGCATATACGATACAA
GGCTGTTAGAGAGATAATTAGAATTAATTTGACTGTAAACACAAAGATATTAGTACAAAATACGTGACGT
AGAAAGTAATAATTTCTTGGGTAGTTTGCAGTTTTAAAATTATGTTTTAAAATGGACTATCATATGCTTA
CCGTAACTTGAAAGTATTTCGATTTCTTGGCTTTATATATCTTGTGGAAAGGACGAAACACCGAGTCGCC
ATTCAGGGTCAACGTTTAAGAGCTATGCTGGAAACAGCATAGCAAGTTTAAATAAGGCTAGTCCGTTATC
AACTTGAAAAAGTGGCACCGAGTCGGTGCTTTTTTTGAATTCTAGATCTTGAGACAAATGGCAGTATTCA
TCCACAATTTTAAAAGAAAAGGGGGGATTGGGGGGTACAGTGCAGGGGAAAGAATAGTAGACATAATAGC
AACAGACATACAAACTAAAGAATTACAAAAACAAATTACAAAAATTCAAAATTTTCGGGTTTATTACAGG
GACAGCAGAGATCCACTTTGGCGCCGGCTCGAGTGGCTCCGGTGCCCGTCAGTGGGCAGAGCGCACATCG
CCCACAGTCCCCGAGAAGTTGGGGGGAGGGGTCGGCAATTGAACCGGTGCCTAGAGAAGGTGGCGCGGGG
TAAACTGGGAAAGTGATGTCGTGTACTGGCTCCGCCTTTTTCCCGAGGGTGGGGGAGAACCGTATATAAG
TGCAGTAGTCGCCGTGAACGTTCTTTTTCGCAACGGGTTTGCCGCCAGAACACAGGTGTCGTGACGCGGG
ATCCGCCACCATGACCGAGTACAAGCCCACGGTGCGCCTCGCCACCCGCGACGACGTCCCCAGGGCCGTA
CGCACCCTCGCCGCCGCGTTCGCCGACTACCCCGCCACGCGCCACACCGTCGATCCGGACCGCCACATCG
AGCGGGTCACCGAGCTGCAAGAACTCTTCCTCACGCGCGTCGGGCTCGACATCGGCAAGGTGTGGGTCGC
GGACGACGGCGCCGCGGTGGCGGTCTGGACCACGCCGGAGAGCGTCGAAGCGGGGGCGGTGTTCGCCGAG
ATCGGCCCGCGCATGGCCGAGTTGAGCGGTTCCCGGCTGGCCGCGCAGCAACAGATGGAAGGCCTCCTGG
CGCCGCACCGGCCCAAGGAGCCCGCGTGGTTCCTGGCCACCGTCGGAGTCTCGCCCGACCACCAGGGCAA
GGGTCTGGGCAGCGCCGTCGTGCTCCCCGGAGTGGAGGCGGCCGAGCGCGCCGGGGTGCCCGCCTTCCTG
GAGACCTCCGCGCCCCGCAACCTCCCCTTCTACGAGCGGCTCGGCTTCACCGTCACCGCCGACGTCGAGG
TGCCCGAAGGACCGCGCACCTGGTGCATGACCCGCAAGCCCGGTGCCTGAACGCGTTAAGTCGACAATCA
ACCTCTGGATTACAAAATTTGTGAAAGATTGACTGGTATTCTTAACTATGTTGCTCCTTTTACGCTATGT
GGATACGCTGCTTTAATGCCTTTGTATCATGCTATTGCTTCCCGTATGGCTTTCATTTTCTCCTCCTTGT
ATAAATCCTGGTTGCTGTCTCTTTATGAGGAGTTGTGGCCCGTTGTCAGGCAACGTGGCGTGGTGTGCAC
TGTGTTTGCTGACGCAACCCCCACTGGTTGGGGCATTGCCACCACCTGTCAGCTCCTTTCCGGGACTTTC
GCTTTCCCCCTCCCTATTGCCACGGCGGAACTCATCGCCGCCTGCCTTGCCCGCTGCTGGACAGGGGCTC
GGCTGTTGGGCACTGACAATTCCGTGGTGTTGTCGGGGAAATCATCGTCCTTTCCTTGGCTGCTCGCCTG
TGTTGCCACCTGGATTCTGCGCGGGACGTCCTTCTGCTACGTCCCTTCGGCCCTCAATCCAGCGGACCTT
CCTTCCCGCGGCCTGCTGCCGGCTCTGCGGCCTCTTCCGCGTCTTCGCCTTCGCCCTCAGACGAGTCGGA
TCTCCCTTTGGGCCGCCTCCCCGCGTCGACTTTAAGACCAATGACTTACAAGGCAGCTGTAGATCTTAGC
CACTTTTTAAAAGAAAAGGGGGGACTGGAAGGGCTAATTCACTCCCAACGAAGACAAGATCTGCTTTTTG
CTTGTACTGGGTCTCTCTGGTTAGACCAGATCTGAGCCTGGGAGCTCTCTGGCTAACTAGGGAACCCACT
GCTTAAGCCTCAATAAAGCTTGCCTTGAGTGCTTCAAGTAGTGTGTGCCCGTCTGTTGTGTGACTCTGGT
AACTAGAGATCCCTCAGACCCTTTTAGTCAGTGTGGAAAATCTCTAGCAGTACGTATAGTAGTTCATGTC
ATCTTATTATTCAGTATTTATAACTTGCAAAGAAATGAATATCAGAGAGTGAGAGGAACTTGTTTATTGC
AGCTTATAATGGTTACAAATAAAGCAATAGCATCACAAATTTCACAAATAAAGCATTTTTTTCACTGCAT
TCTAGTTGTGGTTTGTCCAAACTCATCAATGTATCTTATCATGTCTGGCTCTAGCTATCCCGCCCCTAAC
TCCGCCCATCCCGCCCCTAACTCCGCCCAGTTCCGCCCATTCTCCGCCCCATGGCTGACTAATTTTTTTT
ATTTATGCAGAGGCCGAGGCCGCCTCGGCCTCTGAGCTATTCCAGAAGTAGTGAGGAGGCTTTTTTGGAG
GCCTAGGGACGTACCCAATTCGCCCTATAGTGAGTCGTATTACGCGCGCTCACTGGCCGTCGTTTTACAA
CGTCGTGACTGGGAAAACCCTGGCGTTACCCAACTTAATCGCCTTGCAGCACATCCCCCTTTCGCCAGCT
GGCGTAATAGCGAAGAGGCCCGCACCGATCGCCCTTCCCAACAGTTGCGCAGCCTGAATGGCGAATGGG
[124 nt withheld, positions 4900-5023]
C
[91 nt withheld, positions 5025-5115]
A
[49 nt withheld, positions 5117-5165]
CCTTTGACGTTGGAGTCCACGTTCTTT
[37 nt withheld, positions 5193-5229]
ACCCTATCTCGGTCTATTCTTTTGATTTATAAGGGATTTTGCCGATTTCGGCCTATTGGTTAAAAAATGA
GCTGATTTAACAAAAATTTAACGCGAATTTTAACAAAATATTAACGCTTACAATTTAGGTGGCACTTTTC
GGGGAAATGTGCGCGGAACCCCTATTTGTTTATTTTTCTAAATACATTCAAATATGTATCCGCTCATGAG
ACAATAACCCTGATAAATGCTTCAATAATATTGAAAAAGGAAGAGTATGAGTATTCAACATTTCCGTGTC
GCCCTTATTCCCTTTTTTGCGGCATTTTGCCTTCCTGTTTTTGCTCACCCAGAAACGCTGGTGAAAGTAA
AAGATGCTGAAGATCAGTTGGGTGCACGAGTGGGTTACATCGAACTGGATCTCAACAGCGGTAAGATCCT
TGAGAGTTTTCGCCCCGAAGAACGTTTTCCAATGATGAGCACTTTTAAAGTTCTGCTATGTGGCGCGGTA
TTATCCCGTATTGACGCCGGGCAAGAGCAACTCGGTCGCCGCATACACTATTCTCAGAATGACTTGGTTG
AGTACTCACCAGTCACAGAAAAGCATCTTACGGATGGCATGACAGTAAGAGAATTATGCAGTGCTGCCAT
AACCATGAGTGATAACACTGCGGCCAACTTACTTCTGACAACGATCGGAGGACCGAAGGAGCTAACCGCT
TTTTTGCACAACATGGGGGATCATGTAACTCGCCTTGATCGTTGGGAACCGGAGCTGAATGAAGCCATAC
CAAACGACGAGCGTGACACCACGATGCCTGTAGCAATGGCAACAACGTTGCGCAAACTATTAACTGGCGA
ACTACTTACTCTAGCTTCCCGGCAACAATTAATAGACTGGATGGAGGCGGATAAAGTTGCAGGACCACTT
CTGCGCTCGGCCCTTCCGGCTGGCTGGTTTATTGCTGATAAATCTGGAGCCGGTGAGCGTGGGTCTCGCG
GTATCATTGCAGCACTGGGGCCAGATGGTAAGCCCTCCCGTATCGTAGTTATCTACACGACGGGGAGTCA
GGCAACTATGGATGAACGAAATAGACAGATCGCTGAGATAGGTGCCTCACTGATTAAGCATTGGTAACTG
TCAGACCAAGTTTACTCATATATACTTTAGATTGATTTAAAACTTCATTTTTAATTTAAAAGGATCTAGG
TGAAGATCCTTTTTGATAATCTCATGACCAAAATCCCTTAACGTGAGTTTTCGTTCCACTGAGCGTCAGA
CCCCGTAGAAAAGATCAAAGGATCTTCTTGAGATCCTTTTTTTCTGCGCGTAATCTGCTGCTTGCAAACA
AAAAAACCACCGCTACCAGCGGTGGTTTGTTTGCCGGATCAAGAGCTACCAACTCTTTTTCCGAAGGTAA
CTGGCTTCAGCAGAGCGCAGATACCAAATACTGTTCTTCTAGTGTAGCCGTAGTTAGGCCACCACTTCAA
GAACTCTGTAGCACCGCCTACATACCTCGCTCTGCTAATCCTGTTACCAGTGGCTGCTGCCAGTGGCGAT
AAGTCGTGTCTTACCGGGTTGGACTCAAGACGATAGTTACCGGATAAGGCGCAGCGGTCGGGCTGAACGG
GGGGTTCGTGCACACAGCCCAGCTTGGAGCGAACGACCTACACCGAACTGAGATACCTACAGCGTGAGCT
ATGAGAAAGCGCCACGCTTCCCGAAGGGAGAAAGGCGGACAGGTATCCGGTAAGCGGCAGGGTCGGAACA
GGAGAGCGCACGAGGGAGCTTCCAGGGGGAAACGCCTGGTATCTTTATAGTCCTGTCGGGTTTCGCCACC
TCTGACTTGAGCGTCGATTTTTGTGATGCTCGTCAGGGGGGCGGAGCCTATGGAAAAACGCCAGCAACGC
GGCCTTTTTACGGTTCCTGGCCTTTTGCTGGCCTTTTGCTCACATGTTCTTTCCTGCGTTATCCCCTGAT
TCTGTGGATAACCGTATTACCGCCTTTGAGTGAGCTGATACCGCTCGCCGCAGCCGAACGACCGAGCGCA
GCGAGTCAGTGAGCGAGGAAGCGGAAGAGCGCCCAATACGCAA
